Addgene plasmid #31735: GFP-Rab8
Depositing lab: Ron Vale. Depositing organization: University of California, San Francisco (UCSF). Publication: Kinesin-73 is a processive motor that localizes to Rab5-containing organelles. Huckaba TM, Gennerich A, Wilhelm JE, Chishti AH, Vale RD. J Biol Chem. 2011 Mar 4;286(9):7457-67. Epub 2010 Dec 18. 10.1074/jbc.M110.167023 PubMed 21169635.
Backbone
  Vector backbone: pAGW
  Backbone manufacturer: Drosophila Gateway Collection
  Vector type: Insect Expression
Growth in bacteria
  Bacterial resistance: Ampicillin, 100 μg/mL
  Growth temperature: 37°C
  Growth strain: DH5alpha
  Copy number: Unknown
Gene/Insert
  Gene/Insert name: Rab8
  Species: D. melanogaster (fly)
  Entrez Gene: Rab8 (a.k.a. Dmel_CG8287, AAF49101, CG8287, DRAB8, DRab8, Dm Rab8, DmRab8, Dmel\CG8287, O18338, Rab-r8, dm-Rab8, l(3)76BDu, rab8)
  Promoter: Actin
  Tag / fusion protein: GFP (N terminal on backbone)
  Cloning method: Gateway Cloning
  Sequencing primers: 5′ EGFP-C
Terms and licenses: Academic/Nonprofit Terms; Industry Terms: Not Available to Industry
How to cite: GFP-Rab8 was a gift from Ron Vale (Addgene plasmid # 31735 ; http://n2t.net/addgene:31735 ; RRID:Addgene_31735)
