[The description below was written by a language model from this plasmid's Addgene catalogue record.]
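Description:
GFP-Rab8 is an insect-cell expression plasmid built in pAGW, a destination vector from the Drosophila Gateway Collection. It carries the Drosophila melanogaster Rab8 coding sequence (CG8287), introduced by Gateway recombination, so the insert is expected to be flanked by the att recombination scars left by that cloning method. Expression is driven by an Actin promoter, which gives strong constitutive transcription in cultured fly cells, and the backbone supplies a GFP tag upstream of the Gateway cassette, so the product is Rab8 with GFP fused to its N terminus. N-terminal placement suits Rab GTPases, since their C-terminal prenylation motifs are needed for membrane attachment and would be disrupted by a C-terminal fusion. In bacteria the plasmid is selected with ampicillin; the record does not state the origin of replication or copy number, and it lists no selectable marker for insect cells. No feature table or total size is provided.

Rab8 is a small GTPase associated with membrane trafficking, particularly exocytic and post-Golgi transport routes, and a fluorescent fusion of this kind serves as a live or fixed-cell marker for the compartments it decorates. The associated publication concerns the motor protein Kinesin-73 and its localisation to Rab5-containing organelles, which suggests that this construct was one of a panel of GFP-tagged Rab markers used to test, by colocalisation in Drosophila cells, which organelle population the motor associates with. More generally, it is suitable for transient transfection of Drosophila cell lines to visualise Rab8-positive membranes.
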