>Addgene plasmid #31735 | GFP-Rab8 | addgene partial sequence | sequence record 37978 | EGFP-C 5'-CATGGTCCTGCTGGAGTTCGTG-3'
CACCGGTATACAAGTTTGTACAAAAAAGCAGGCTCCGCGGCCGCCCCCTTCACCCACAAAATGGCCAAAA
CCTACGACTATCTGTTCAAACTGCTCCTGATCGGTGACTCCGGAGTGGGCAAGACCTGCATCCTCTTCCG
ATTCTCTGAGGACGCCTTCAACACAACGTTTATATCCACAATAGGTATCGATTTTAAAATTAGAACAATT
GAATTAGATAACAAGAAGATTAAGCTGCAGATATGGGACACTGCCGGCCAGGAGCGTTTTCGCACAATCA
CCACGGCCTATTACAGAGGTGCCATGGGCATCATGCTGGTATATGACATAACCCAAGAAAAGTCCTTCGA
GAACATCAAAAACTGGATCAGGAATATCGAGGAAAATGCGTCCGCCGATGTCGAGAAAATGCTGCTGGGA
AACAAGTGCGAATTGACCGATAAGCGACAGGTTTCAAAAGAGCGCGGCGAACAATTGGCCATCGAGTATG
GCATCAAGTTCATGGAGACCTCCGCGAAGGCCAGCATTAACGTGGAAGAAGCCTTCCTCACCCTAGCCAG
TGATATCAAAGCGAAAACGGAAAAGCGAATGGAGGCGAACAACCCACCCAAGGGCGGCCATCAGCTGAAA
CCGATGGACAGTCGGACGAAGGACAGTTGGTTGTCCAGGTGCAGTCTGCTTTGAAGGGTGGGCGCGCCGA
CCCAGCTTTCTTGTACAAAGTGGTGACGTAAGCTAGCAGGATCTTTGTGAAGGAACCTTACTTCTGTGGT
GTGACATAATTGGACAAACTACCTACAGAGATTTAAAGCTCTAAGGTAAAT
